Addgene plasmid #246335: (203-bp-DIAL-minCMV2)-mGL-BGH_pKG3680
Purpose: 203-bp DIAL Reporter Plasmid with minCMV2 expressing mGreenLantern in the presence of ZFa and editable by Cre recombinase
Depositing lab: Kate Galloway. Depositing organization: Massachusetts Institute of Technology. Publication: Programmable promoter editing for precise control of transgene expression. Kabaria SR, Bae Y, Ehmann ME, Lende-Dorn BA, Beitz AM, Peterman EL, Love KS, Ploessl DS, Galloway KE. Nat Biotechnol. 2025 Oct 13. doi: 10.1038/s41587-025-02854-y. PubMed 41083901.
Backbone
  Vector backbone: Galloway Lab pSHIP Backbone
  Backbone manufacturer: Galloway Lab
  Vector type: Mammalian Expression, Synthetic Biology
Growth in bacteria
  Bacterial resistance: Kanamycin, 50 μg/mL
  Growth temperature: 30°C
  Growth strain: NEB Stable
  Copy number: High Copy
Gene/Insert
  Gene/Insert name: mGreenLantern
  Species: Aequorea victoria
  Mutation: none
  Cloning method: Golden Gate
Terms and licenses: Academic/Nonprofit Terms; Industry Terms: Not Available to Industry
Depositor comments: Please visit https://doi.org/10.1101/2024.06.19.599813 for bioRxiv preprint.
How to cite: (203-bp-DIAL-minCMV2)-mGL-BGH_pKG3680 was a gift from Kate Galloway (Addgene plasmid # 246335 ; http://n2t.net/addgene:246335 ; RRID:Addgene_246335)
