[The description below was written by a language model from this plasmid's Addgene catalogue record and pLannotate feature annotations shown in this document.]
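Description:
(203-bp-DIAL-minCMV2)-mGL-BGH_pKG3680 is a compact (about 3.5 kb) mammalian expression and synthetic-biology reporter plasmid built by Golden Gate assembly in the depositing lab's pSHIP backbone. It is propagated in E. coli through a high-copy ColE1/pUC-type origin and selected with kanamycin via an aph(3')-Ia (KanR) gene. Two rrnB terminators (T1 and T2) lie between the bacterial maintenance region and the mammalian cassette, where they likely insulate the reporter from read-through transcription originating in the backbone.

The payload is a single transcription unit in which a minimal CMV promoter (the minCMV2 variant named in the construct) drives mGreenLantern, a very bright monomeric GFP derivative, followed by the bovine growth hormone polyadenylation signal. A minimal promoter has little activity on its own, so expression depends on a synthetic zinc-finger activator (ZFa) supplied in trans. Its binding sites are not annotated in the feature table, but presumably lie upstream of the promoter. Immediately upstream of the minimal promoter, two loxP sites in the same orientation flank a spacer, which the name gives as 203 bp. The annotation software labels parts of this spacer as MCS and attB1 fragments. Because the sites are directly repeated, Cre recombinase excises the spacer and leaves a single loxP. This "edits" the promoter, which should bring upstream elements closer to the core promoter and change the output level.

The plasmid serves as a fluorescent readout of the DIAL programmable promoter-editing system. It lets users compare ZFa-dependent mGreenLantern expression before and after Cre-mediated excision to obtain distinct transgene expression setpoints from one construct.
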