Features (pLannotate 1.2.2; 11 found; start..end, strand, type, name):
    122..931     +  CDS            KanR: aminoglycoside phosphotransferase; aph(3')-Ia; confers resistance to kanamycin in bacteria or G418 (Geneticin®) in eukaryotes
   1021..1609    +  rep_origin     ori: high-copy-number ColE1/pMB1/pBR322/pUC origin of replication
   1777..1820    -  terminator     rrnB T1 terminator: Escherichia coli rrnB; transcription terminator T1 from the E. coli rrnB gene
   1952..1979    +  terminator     rrnB T2 terminator: transcription terminator T2 from the E. coli rrnB gene
   2178..2211    +  protein_bind   loxP: Cre-mediated recombination occurs in the 8-bp core sequence (GCATACAT). Cre recombinase
   2239..2272    +  misc_feature   MCS (fragment): multiple cloning site
   2274..2293    +  protein_bind   attB1 (fragment): mutant version of attB; recombination site for the Gateway® BP reaction BP Clonase™
   2415..2448    +  protein_bind   loxP: Cre-mediated recombination occurs in the 8-bp core sequence (GCATACAT). Cre recombinase
   2472..2509    +  promoter       minimal CMV promoter: human cytomegalovirus (CMV) immediate early promoter
   2571..3290    +  CDS            mGreenLantern: monomeric GFP derivative that displays exceptionally high brightness in cells (Campbell et al., 2020)
   3302..3526    +  polyA_signal   bGH poly(A) signal: bovine growth hormone polyadenylation signal
>Addgene plasmid #246335 | (203-bp-DIAL-minCMV2)-mGL-BGH_pKG3680 | addgene full sequence | sequence record 490922 | Addgene NGS Result
CGCTCGCTGACTGCAGGTGCCCGTGTCTCAAAATCTCTGATGTTACATTGCACAAGATAAAAATATATCA
TCATGAACAATAAAACTGTCTGCTTACATAAACAGTAATACAAGGGGTGTTATGAGCCATATTCAACGGG
AAACGTCGAGGCCGCGATTAAATTCCAACATGGATGCTGATTTATATGGGTATAAATGGGCTCGCGATAA
TGTCGGGCAATCAGGTGCGACAATCTATCGCTTGTATGGGAAGCCCGATGCGCCAGAGTTGTTTCTGAAA
CATGGCAAAGGTAGCGTTGCCAATGATGTTACAGATGAGATGGTCAGACTAAACTGGCTGACGGAATTTA
TGCCTCTTCCGACCATCAAGCATTTTATCCGTACTCCTGGTGATGCATGGTTACTCACCACTGCGATCCC
CGGAAAAACAGCATTCCAGGTATTAGAAGAATATCCTGATTCAGGTGAAAATATTGTTGATGCGCTGGCA
GTGTTCCTGCGCCGGTTGCATTCGATTCCTGTTTGTAATTGTCCTTTTAACAGCGATCGCGTATTTCGTC
TAGCTCAGGCGCAATCACGAATGAATAACGGTTTGGTTGATGCGAGTGATTTTGATGACGAGCGTAATGG
CTGGCCTGTTGAACAAGTCTGGAAAGAAATGCATAAACTTTTGCCATTCTCACCGGATTCAGTCGTCACT
CATGGTGATTTCTCACTTGATAACCTTATTTTTGACGAGGGGAAATTAATAGGTTGTATTGATGTTGGAC
GAGTCGGAATCGCAGACCGATACCAGGATCTTGCCATCCTATGGAACTGCCTCGGTGAGTTTTCTCCTTC
ATTACAGAAACGGCTTTTTCAAAAATATGGTATTGATAATCCTGATATGAATAAATTGCAGTTTCATTTG
ATGCTCGATGAGTTTTTCTAATCAGAATTGGTTAATTGGTTGTAACATTATTCAGATTGGGCCCCGTTCC
ACTGAGCGTCAGACCCCGTAGAAAAGATCAAAGGATCTTCTTGAGATCCTTTTTTTCTGCGCGTAATCTG
CTGCTTGCAAACAAAAAAACCACCGCTACCAGCGGTGGTTTGTTTGCCGGATCAAGAGCTACCAACTCTT
TTTCCGAAGGTAACTGGCTTCAGCAGAGCGCAGATACCAAATACTGTTCTTCTAGTGTAGCCGTAGTTAG
GCCACCACTTCAAGAACTCTGTAGCACCGCCTACATACCTCGCTCTGCTAATCCTGTTACCAGTGGCTGC
TGCCAGTGGCGATAAGTCGTGTCTTACCGGGTTGGACTCAAGACGATAGTTACCGGATAAGGCGCAGCGG
TCGGGCTGAACGGGGGGTTCGTGCACACAGCCCAGCTTGGAGCGAACGACCTACACCGAACTGAGATACC
TACAGCGTGAGCTATGAGAAAGCGCCACGCTTCCCGAAGGGAGAAAGGCGGACAGGTATCCGGTAAGCGG
CAGGGTCGGAACAGGAGAGCGCACGAGGGAGCTTCCAGGGGGAAACGCCTGGTATCTTTATAGTCCTGTC
GGGTTTCGCCACCTCTGACTTGAGCGTCGATTTTTGTGATGCTCGTCAGGGGGGCGGAGCCTATGGAAAA
ACGCCAGCAACGCGGCCTTTTTACGGTTCCTGGCCTTTTGCTGGCCTTTTGCTCACATGTTCTTTCCTGC
GTTATCCCCTGATTCTGTGGATAACCGTATTACCGCTAGCATGGATCTCGGGGACGTCTAACTACTAAGC
GAGAGTAGGGAACTGCCAGGCATCAAATAAAACGAAAGGCTCAGTCGGAAGACTGGGCCTTTCGTTTTAT
CTGTTGTTTGTCGGTGAACGCTCTCCTGAGTAGGACAAATCCGCCGGGAGCGGATTTGAACGTTGTGAAG
CAACGGCCCGGAGGGTGGCGGGCAGGACGCCCGCCATAAACTGCCAGGCATCAAACTAAGCAGAAGGCCA
TCCTGACGGATGGCCTTTTTGCGTTTCTACAAACTCTTCCTGTTAGTTAGTTACTTAAGCTCGGGCCCAC
CTGCAGTCTACTTACTCGGATCGGGAGATCTGAATTGGAGTGAGGACGTGTAGAGTGAGGACGTGCGGAG
TGAGGACGTGTAGAGTGAGGACGTGCGGAGTGAGGACGTGTAGAGTGAGGACGTGCCCTCCTCTGGATCA
AATCCGAATAACTTCGTATAGCATACATTATACGAAGTTATCTCGAGTCGCTCGGTACGATTTAAATTGA
ATTCTGCAGTCGACGGTACCGCGGGCCCGGGACTTTGTACAAAAAAGCAGGCTCCACCATGGGAACCAAT
TCAGTCGACTGGATCCGGTACCTCCTACAGCTCCTGGGCAACGTGCTGGTTATTGTGCTGTCTCATCATT
TTGGCAAAGAATTGATTAATTCGAGCGAACGCGTATAACTTCGTATAGCATACATTATACGAAGTTATCG
GATTTGATCTGATCAAGCAACGTAGGCGTGTACGGTGGGAGGTCTATATAAGCAGAGCTCGTTTAGTGAA
CCGTCAGATCCTAGTCTACTACCAGAGCTCATCGCTAGCAATGAGCCACCATGGTGAGCAAGGGCGAGGA
GCTGTTCACCGGGGTGGTGCCCATCCTGGTCGAGCTGGACGGCGACGTAAACGGCCACAAGTTCAGCGTC
CGCGGCGAGGGCGAGGGCGATGCCACCAACGGCAAGCTGACCCTGAAGTTCATCTGCACCACCGGCAAGC
TGCCCGTGCCCTGGCCCACCCTCGTGACCACCTTAGGCTACGGCGTGGCCTGCTTCGCCCGCTACCCCGA
CCACATGAAGCAGCACGACTTCTTCAAGTCCGCCATGCCCGAAGGCTACGTCCAGGAGCGCACCATCTCT
TTCAAGGACGACGGTACCTACAAGACCCGCGCCGAGGTGAAGTTCGAGGGCGACACCCTGGTGAACCGCA
TCGTGCTGAAGGGCATCGACTTCAAGGAGGACGGCAACATCCTGGGGCACAAGCTGGAGTACAACTTCAA
CAGCCACAAGGTCTATATCACGGCCGACAAGCAGAAGAACGGCATCAAGGCTAACTTCAAGACCCGCCAC
AACGTTGAGGACGGCGGCGTGCAGCTCGCCGACCACTACCAGCAGAACACCCCCATCGGCGACGGCCCCG
TGCTGCTGCCCGACAACCACTACCTGAGCCATCAGTCCAAACTGAGCAAAGACCCCAACGAGAAGCGCGA
TCACATGGTCCTGAAGGAGAGGGTGACCGCCGCCGGGATTACACATGACATGGACGAGCTGTACAAGTAA
CAACGTTGCACCTGTGCCTTCTAGTTGCCAGCCATCTGTTGTTTGCCCCTCCCCCGTGCCTTCCTTGACC
CTGGAAGGTGCCACTCCCACTGTCCTTTCCTAATAAAATGAGGAAATTGCATCGCATTGTCTGAGTAGGT
GTCATTCTATTCTGGGGGGTGGGGTGGGGCAGGACAGCAAGGGGGAGGATTGGGAAGACAATAGCAGGCA
TGCTGGGGATGCGGTGGGCTCTATGG
