>Addgene plasmid #246335 | (203-bp-DIAL-minCMV2)-mGL-BGH_pKG3680 | depositor partial sequence | sequence record 484335 | Promoter (203-bp-DIAL-minCMV2)
AGATCTGAATTGGAGTGAGGACGTGTAGAGTGAGGACGTGCGGAGTGAGGACGTGTAGAGTGAGGACGTG
CGGAGTGAGGACGTGTAGAGTGAGGACGTGCCCTCCTCTGGATCAAATCCGAATAACTTCGTATAGCATA
CATTATACGAAGTTATCTCGAGTCGCTCGGTACGATTTAAATTGAATTCTGCAGTCGACGGTACCGCGGG
CCCGGGACTTTGTACAAAAAAGCAGGCTCCACCATGGGAACCAATTCAGTCGACTGGATCCGGTACCTCC
TACAGCTCCTGGGCAACGTGCTGGTTATTGTGCTGTCTCATCATTTTGGCAAAGAATTGATTAATTCGAG
CGAACGCGTATAACTTCGTATAGCATACATTATACGAAGTTATCGGATTTGATCTGATCAAGCAACGTAG
GCGTGTACGGTGGGAGGTCTATATAAGCAGAGCTCGTTTAGTGAACCGTCAGATCCTAGTCTACTACCAG
AGCTCATCGCTAGC
